>Addgene plasmid #55434 | mCerulean3-Myotilin-C-14 | depositor partial sequence | sequence record 85839 | insert sequence
ACGTCAGATCCGCTAGCGCTACCGGTCGCCACCATGGTGAGCAAGGGCGAGGAGCTGTTCACCGGGGTGG
TGCCCATCCTGGTCGAGCTGGACGGCGACGTAAACGGCCACAAGTTCAGCGTGTCCGGCGAGGGCGAGGG
CGATGCCACCTACGGCAAGCTGACCCTGAAGTTCATCTGCACCACCGGCAAGCTGCCCGTGCCCTGGCCC
ACCCTCGTGACCACCCTGAGCTGGGGCGTGCAGTGCTTCGCCCGCTACCCCGACCACATGAAGCAGCACG
ACTTCTTCAAGTCCGCCATGCCCGAAGGCTACGTCCAGGAGCGCACCATCTTCTTCAAGGACGACGGCAA
CTACAAGACCCGCGCCGAGGTGAAGTTCGAGGGCGACACCCTGGTGAACCGCATCGAGCTGAAGGGCATC
GACTTCAAGGAGGACGGCAACATCCTGGGGCACAAGCTGGAGTACAACGCCATCCACGGCAACGTCTATA
TCACCGCCGACAAGCAGAAGAACGGCATCAAGGCCAACTTCGGCCTCAACTGCAACATCGAGGACGGCAG
CGTGCAGCTCGCCGACCACTACCAGCAGAACACCCCCATCGGCGACGGCCCCGTGCTGCTGCCCGACAAC
CACTACCTGAGCACCCAGTCCAAGCTGAGCAAAGACCCCAACGAGAAGCGCGATCACATGGTCCTGCTGG
AGTTCGTGACCGCCGCCGGGATCACTCTCGGCATGGACGAGCTGTACAAGTCCGGAAGTGCTGGGAGCGC
AAGCGGAAGCGGAGGCTCCGGTTTTAACTACGAACGTCCAAAACACTTCATCCAGTCCCAAAACCCATGT
GGCTCCAGATTGCAGCCTCCTGGACCAGAAACCTCCAGCTTCTCTAGCCAGACCAAACAGTCTTCCATTA
TCATCCAGCCCCGCCAGTGTACAGAGCAAAGATTTTCTGCCTCCTCAACACTGAGCTCTCACATCACCAT
GTCCTCCTCTGCTTTCCCTGCTTCTCCCCAGCAGCATGCTGGCTCCAACCCAGGCCAAAGGGTTACAACC
ACCTATAACCAGTCCCCAGCCAGCTTCCTCAGCTCCATATTACCATCACAGCCTGATTACAATAGCAGTA
AAATCCCTTCCGCTATGGATTCCAACTATCAACAGTCCTCAGCTGGCCAACCTATAAATGCAAAGCCATC
CCAAACTGCAAATGCTAAGCCCATACCAAGAACTCCTGATCATGAAATACAAGGATCAAAAGAAGCTTTG
ATTCAAGATTTGGAAAGAAAGCTGAAATGCAAGGACACCCTTCTTCATAATGGAAATCAACGTCTAACAT
ATGAAGAGAAGATGGCTCGCAGATTGCTAGGACCACAGAATGCAGCTGCTGTGTTTCAAGCTCAGGATGA
CAGTGGTGCACAAGACTCGCAGCAACACAACTCAGAACATGCGCGACTGCAAGTTCCTACATCACAAGTA
AGAAGTAGATCAACCTCAAGGGGAGATGTGAATGATCAGGATGCAATCCAGGAGAAATTTTACCCACCAC
GTTTCATTCAAGTGCCAGAGAACATGTCGATTGATGAAGGAAGATTCTGCAGAATGGACTTCAAAGTGAG
TGGACTGCCAGCTCCTGATGTGTCATGGTATCTAAATGGAAGAACAGTTCAATCAGATGATTTGCACAAA
ATGATAGTGTCTGAGAAGGGTCTTCATTCACTCATCTTTGAAGTAGTCAGAGCTTCAGATGCAGGGGCTT
ATGCATGTGTTGCCAAGAATAGAGCAGGAGAAGCCACCTTCACTGTGCAGCTGGATGTCCTTGCAAAAGA
ACATAAAAGAGCACCAATGTTTATCTACAAACCACAGAGCAAAAAAGTTTTAGAGGGAGATTCAGTGAAA
CTAGAATGCCAGATCTCGGCTATACCTCCACCAAAGCTTTTCTGGAAAAGAAATAATGAAATGGTACAAT
TCAACACTGACCGAATAAGCTTATATCAAGATAACACTGGAAGAGTTACTTTACTGATAAAAGATGTAAA
CAAGAAAGATGCTGGGTGGTATACTGTGTCAGCAGTTAATGAAGCTGGAGTGACTACATGTAACACAAGA
TTAGACGTTACGGCACGTCCAAACCAAACTCTTCCAGCTCCTAAGCAGTTACGGGTTCGACCAACATTCA
GCAAATATTTAGCACTTAATGGGAAAGGTTTGAATGTAAAACAAGCTTTTAACCCAGAAGGAGAATTTCA
GCGTTTGGCAGCTCAATCTGGACTCTATGAAAGTGAAGAACTTTAAGGATCCACCGGATCTAGATAACTG
ATCATAATCAGCCATACCACATTT
