[The description below was written by a language model from this plasmid's Addgene catalogue record.]
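Description:
mCerulean3-Myotilin-C-14 is a mammalian expression plasmid built on the mCerulean3-C1 backbone (about 4.75 kb without the insert), a C1-style fluorescent protein fusion vector. It is maintained in E. coli as a high-copy plasmid under kanamycin selection, and it carries a neomycin resistance marker that allows G418 selection of transfected mammalian cells. No feature table accompanies the record, so the origin of replication and the exact arrangement of the resistance cassette are not stated. The use of an SV40 polyA reverse sequencing primer implies an SV40 polyadenylation signal downstream of the insert.

The payload is human myotilin (MYOT), expressed from the CMV promoter as a fusion with mCerulean3 at its N terminus, the fluorescent protein being supplied by the backbone. The "C-14" in the name probably indicates the C-type fusion orientation and a 14-residue linker between the two proteins, but the record does not explain this, and the cloning method is listed as unknown. mCerulean3 is a cyan fluorescent protein engineered for greater brightness and reduced reversible photoswitching compared with earlier cerulean variants. The record gives its excitation and emission peaks as 433 nm and 475 nm.

Myotilin is an actin-associated structural protein, and the record lists the fusion's localization as cytoskeletal. The construct therefore serves as a cyan marker for live- or fixed-cell fluorescence imaging of cytoskeletal structures in transfected mammalian cells. It can also be used in multicolour imaging, or as a cyan donor in FRET experiments, although the record does not name these applications.
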