Addgene plasmid #55434: mCerulean3-Myotilin-C-14
Purpose: Localization: Cytoskeleton, Excitation: 433, Emission: 475
Depositing lab: Michael Davidson. Depositing organization: Florida State University, Tallahassee. Publication: An improved cerulean fluorescent protein with enhanced brightness and reduced reversible photoswitching. Markwardt ML, Kremers GJ, Kraft CA, Ray K, Cranfill PJ, Wilson KA, Day RN, Wachter RM, Davidson MW, Rizzo MA. PLoS One. 2011 . 6(3):e17896. 10.1371/journal.pone.0017896 PubMed 21479270.
Backbone
  Vector backbone: mCerulean3-C1
  Backbone size w/o insert (bp): 4750
  Vector type: Mammalian Expression
  Selectable markers: Neomycin (select with G418)
Growth in bacteria
  Bacterial resistance: Kanamycin, 50 μg/mL
  Growth temperature: 37°C
  Growth strain: DH5alpha
  Copy number: High Copy
Gene/Insert
  Gene/Insert name: Myotilin (alt name: NM_006790.1)
  Species: H. sapiens (human)
  Entrez Gene: MYOT
  Promoter: CMV
  Tag / fusion protein: mCerulean3 (N terminal on backbone)
  Cloning method: Unknown
  Sequencing primers: 5′ CMV-F; 3′ SV40pA-R
Terms and licenses: Academic/Nonprofit Terms; Industry Terms: Not Available to Industry
Depositor comments: . Excitation = 433; Emission = 475
How to cite: mCerulean3-Myotilin-C-14 was a gift from Michael Davidson (Addgene plasmid # 55434 ; http://n2t.net/addgene:55434 ; RRID:Addgene_55434)
